>Addgene plasmid #110313 | pRSET-6xTR-TUBE | addgene full sequence | sequence record 210889 | Addgene NGS Result
GATCTCGATCCCGCGAAATTAATACGACTCACTATAGGGAGACCACAACGGTTTCCCTCTAGAAATAATT
TTGTTTAACTTTAAGAAGGAGATATACATATGCGGGGTTGTCATCATCATCATCATCATGGTATGGCTAG
CATGACTGGTGGACAGCAAATGGGTGATATCGGCGGCGGTGGTTCGGGAGGTGGGGTAAATCCGCAGCTG
CAGAATCCTGAGGTCGCGTTTCAACAGCAGTTGGAGCAATTGAGCGCAATGGGGTTCTTAAATGCGGAAG
CGAACCTTCAGGCCCTCATTGCCACCGGTGGGGATATTAATGCGGCCATTGAAGCCCTGCTGGGTTCGCA
GCCATCCGGCGGCGGCGGGTCTGGTGGAGGGGTGAACCCTCAGTTACAGAATCCGGAAGTCGCGTTTCAG
CAACAATTAGAGCAGTTAAGCGCCATGGGCTTTCTTAACGCGGAAGCGAACTTGCAGGCCCTGATCGCGA
CTGGTGGAGATATTAATGCAGCCATCGAGGCACTTCTGGGGAGCCAGCCCAGTGGCGGCGGCGGGAGCGG
TGGAGGTGTGAACCCGCAGTTGCAAAACCCGGAAGTGGCGTTCCAACAGCAGCTGGAACAACTGTCGGCC
ATGGGTTTTCTGAACGCAGAAGCTAACCTCCAAGCGCTGATTGCTACCGGTGGCGATATTAACGCTGCGA
TCGAAGCACTGCTCGGCTCACAGCCAAGTGGCGGTGGCGGCAGCGGTGGCGGCGTTAATCCGCAACTGCA
AAACCCCGAAGTTGCGTTTCAGCAGCAACTGGAGCAGCTGTCCGCAATGGGCTTCCTGAATGCCGAAGCA
AATCTGCAGGCTCTCATTGCTACGGGTGGCGACATCAACGCTGCCATCGAAGCGCTGCTGGGCTCTCAGC
CGTCAGGAGGTGGTGGATCTGGTGGAGGCGTGAATCCCCAGCTTCAGAACCCAGAAGTAGCCTTTCAGCA
GCAACTGGAGCAACTGTCCGCTATGGGGTTTCTGAACGCTGAAGCGAACTTGCAAGCCCTGATCGCAACC
GGTGGCGACATCAATGCAGCCATCGAAGCCTTGTTAGGCAGCCAACCTTCAGGAGGTGGTGGCTCTGGCG
GTGGCGTCAATCCGCAGCTGCAGAATCCGGAAGTTGCGTTCCAACAGCAGCTGGAACAGCTCAGCGCAAT
GGGCTTCCTGAACGCGGAAGCTAACCTTCAGGCGCTCATTGCAACGGGTGGCGATATTAACGCGGCCATT
GAGGCGTTACTGGGGTCGCAACCGAGTGGCGGTGGGGGATCCTAACTAGCATAACCCCTTGGGGCCTCTA
AACGGGTCTTGAGGGGTTTTTTGCTGAAAGGAGGAACTATATCCGGATCTGGCGTAATAGCGAAGAGGCC
CGCACCGATCGCCCTTCCCAACAGTTGCGCAGCCTGAATGGCGAATGGG
[124 nt withheld, positions 1450-1573]
C
[91 nt withheld, positions 1575-1665]
A
[49 nt withheld, positions 1667-1715]
CCTTTGACGTTGGAGTCCACGTTCTTT
[37 nt withheld, positions 1743-1779]
ACCCTATCTCGGTCTATTCTTTTGATTTATAAGGGATTTTGCCGATTTCGGCCTATTGGTTAAAAAATGA
GCTGATTTAACAAAAATTTAACGCGAATTTTAACAAAATATTAACGCTTACAATTTAGGTGGCACTTTTC
GGGGAAATGTGCGCGGAACCCCTATTTGTTTATTTTTCTAAATACATTCAAATATGTATCCGCTCATGAG
ACAATAACCCTGATAAATGCTTCAATAATATTGAAAAAGGAAGAGTATGAGTATTCAACATTTCCGTGTC
GCCCTTATTCCCTTTTTTGCGGCATTTTGCCTTCCTGTTTTTGCTCACCCAGAAACGCTGGTGAAAGTAA
AAGATGCTGAAGATCAGTTGGGTGCACGAGTGGGTTACATCGAACTGGATCTCAACAGCGGTAAGATCCT
TGAGAGTTTTCGCCCCGAAGAACGTTTTCCAATGATGAGCACTTTTAAAGTTCTGCTATGTGGCGCGGTA
TTATCCCGTATTGACGCCGGGCAAGAGCAACTCGGTCGCCGCATACACTATTCTCAGAATGACTTGGTTG
AGTACTCACCAGTCACAGAAAAGCATCTTACGGATGGCATGACAGTAAGAGAATTATGCAGTGCTGCCAT
AACCATGAGTGATAACACTGCGGCCAACTTACTTCTGACAACGATCGGAGGACCGAAGGAGCTAACCGCT
TTTTTGCACAACATGGGGGATCATGTAACTCGCCTTGATCGTTGGGAACCGGAGCTGAATGAAGCCATAC
CAAACGACGAGCGTGACACCACGATGCCTGTAGCAATGGCAACAACGTTGCGCAAACTATTAACTGGCGA
ACTACTTACTCTAGCTTCCCGGCAACAATTAATAGACTGGATGGAGGCGGATAAAGTTGCAGGACCACTT
CTGCGCTCGGCCCTTCCGGCTGGCTGGTTTATTGCTGATAAATCTGGAGCCGGTGAGCGTGGGTCTCGCG
GTATCATTGCAGCACTGGGGCCAGATGGTAAGCCCTCCCGTATCGTAGTTATCTACACGACGGGGAGTCA
GGCAACTATGGATGAACGAAATAGACAGATCGCTGAGATAGGTGCCTCACTGATTAAGCATTGGTAACTG
TCAGACCAAGTTTACTCATATATACTTTAGATTGATTTAAAACTTCATTTTTAATTTAAAAGGATCTAGG
TGAAGATCCTTTTTGATAATCTCATGACCAAAATCCCTTAACGTGAGTTTTCGTTCCACTGAGCGTCAGA
CCCCGTAGAAAAGATCAAAGGATCTTCTTGAGATCCTTTTTTTCTGCGCGTAATCTGCTGCTTGCAAACA
AAAAAACCACCGCTACCAGCGGTGGTTTGTTTGCCGGATCAAGAGCTACCAACTCTTTTTCCGAAGGTAA
CTGGCTTCAGCAGAGCGCAGATACCAAATACTGTTCTTCTAGTGTAGCCGTAGTTAGGCCACCACTTCAA
GAACTCTGTAGCACCGCCTACATACCTCGCTCTGCTAATCCTGTTACCAGTGGCTGCTGCCAGTGGCGAT
AAGTCGTGTCTTACCGGGTTGGACTCAAGACGATAGTTACCGGATAAGGCGCAGCGGTCGGGCTGAACGG
GGGGTTCGTGCACACAGCCCAGCTTGGAGCGAACGACCTACACCGAACTGAGATACCTACAGCGTGAGCT
ATGAGAAAGCGCCACGCTTCCCGAAGGGAGAAAGGCGGACAGGTATCCGGTAAGCGGCAGGGTCGGAACA
GGAGAGCGCACGAGGGAGCTTCCAGGGGGAAACGCCTGGTATCTTTATAGTCCTGTCGGGTTTCGCCACC
TCTGACTTGAGCGTCGATTTTTGTGATGCTCGTCAGGGGGGCGGAGCCTATGGAAAAACGCCAGCAACGC
GGCCTTTTTACGGTTCCTGGCCTTTTGCTGGCCTTTTGCTCACATGTTCTTTCCTGCGTTATCCCCTGAT
TCTGTGGATAACCGTATTACCGCCTTTGAGTGAGCTGATACCGCTCGCCGCAGCCGAACGACCGAGCGCA
GCGAGTCAGTGAGCGAGGAAGCGGAAGAGCGCCCAATACGCAAACCGCCTCTCCCCGCGCGTTGGCCGAT
TCATTAATGCAG
Features (pLannotate 1.2.2; 13 found; start..end, strand, type, name):
     20..38      +  promoter       T7 promoter: promoter for bacteriophage T7 RNA polymerase
     70..92      +  RBS            RBS: efficient ribosome binding site from bacteriophage T7 gene 10 (Olins and Rangwala, 1989)
    112..132     +  CDS            capTEV™ (fragment): composite tag for in vivo biotinylation, TEV protease cleavage, and 6xHis tagging
    133..165     +  CDS            T7 tag (gene 10 leader): leader peptide from bacteriophage T7 gene 10 promotes efficient translation in E. coli
    742..915     +  CDS            Ubqln4 (fragment): UBQL4_MOUSE - Also known as Cip75 From Mus musculus (Mouse).
   1114..1287    +  CDS            Ubqln4 (fragment): UBQL4_MOUSE - Also known as Cip75 From Mus musculus (Mouse).
   1306..1353    +  terminator     T7 terminator: transcription terminator for bacteriophage T7 RNA polymerase
   1379..1445    +  CDS            lacZα (fragment): LacZα fragment of β-galactosidase; lacZ fragment
   1450..1878    +  rep_origin     f1 ori (sequence partly withheld): f1 bacteriophage origin of replication; arrow indicates direction of (+) strand synthesis
   1931..2035    +  promoter       AmpR promoter: bla
   2036..2896    +  CDS            AmpR: β-lactamase; bla; confers resistance to ampicillin, carbenicillin, and related antibiotics
   3067..3655    +  rep_origin     ori: high-copy-number ColE1/pMB1/pBR322/pUC origin of replication
   3838..3891    +  CDS            lacI (fragment): lac repressor; lacI; The lac repressor binds to the lac operator to inhibit transcription in E. coli. This inhibition can be relieved by adding lactose or isopropyl-β-D-thiogalactopyranoside (IPTG).
