[The description below was written by a language model from this plasmid's Addgene catalogue record and pLannotate feature annotations shown in this document.]
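Description:
pRSET-6xTR-TUBE is a 3.9 kb bacterial expression plasmid built on the Invitrogen pRSET-A backbone for producing and purifying a recombinant ubiquitin-chain binding reagent in E. coli. It is maintained as a high-copy plasmid through a ColE1/pUC-type origin and selected with ampicillin via the bla (AmpR) gene. An f1 origin inherited from the backbone allows single-stranded DNA production. Short lacZα and lacI fragments in the feature table appear to be backbone remnants rather than functional genes.

The roughly 1.2 kb insert encodes 6xTR-TUBE, six tandem copies of the UBA domain of human UBQLN1 in which every arginine has been changed to alanine. This makes the tandem ubiquitin-binding entity resistant to trypsin. The depositor notes that the nucleotide sequence differs from the reference UBQLN1 transcript although the encoded protein is as described. This probably explains why the automated annotation picks up only two of the repeats and labels them as fragments of the related mouse Ubqln4. Expression is driven by the T7 promoter with the phage T7 gene 10 ribosome binding site and ends at a T7 terminator, so a host that supplies T7 RNA polymerase, such as a DE3 lysogen, is required, with IPTG induction. The protein carries an N-terminal His6 tag followed by the T7 gene 10 leader tag, which supports metal-affinity purification and immunodetection. The "capTEV" fragment call simply corresponds to the His6 stretch.

The associated publication concerns measuring the length and composition of ubiquitin chains on cellular proteins, consistent with use of the purified protein as a trypsin-resistant ubiquitin-chain binder.
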