Addgene plasmid #110313: pRSET-6xTR-TUBE
Purpose: E. coli expression and purification of 6xTR-TUBE
Depositing lab: Yasushi Saeki. Depositing organization: Tokyo Metropolitan Institute of Medical Science. Publication: Ub-ProT reveals global length and composition of protein ubiquitylation in cells. Tsuchiya H, Burana D, Ohtake F, Arai N, Kaiho A, Komada M, Tanaka K, Saeki Y. Nat Commun. 2018 Feb 6;9(1):524. doi: 10.1038/s41467-018-02869-x. PubMed 29410401.
Backbone
  Vector backbone: pRSET-A
  Backbone manufacturer: Invitrogen
  Backbone size w/o insert (bp): 2685
  Total vector size (bp): 3891
  Modifications to backbone: In-Fusion cloning was used for construction of this plasmid.
  Vector type: Bacterial Expression
Growth in bacteria
  Bacterial resistance: Ampicillin, 100 μg/mL
  Growth temperature: 37°C
  Growth strain: DH5alpha
  Growth instructions: TR-TUBE was expressed in E.coli Rosetta2 (DE3) with 0.2 mM IPTG for 15 h at 22°C.
  Copy number: High Copy
Gene/Insert
  Gene/Insert name: 6xTR-TUBE (alt name: 6 tandem repeats of the trypsin-resistant UBQLN1 UBA domain)
  Species: H. sapiens (human)
  Insert size (bp): 1206
  Mutation: All Arg residues in the UBA domain are mutated to Ala.
  GenBank ID: NM_013438.4
  Entrez Gene: UBQLN1 (a.k.a. DA41, DSK2, PLIC-1, UBQN, XDRP1)
  Promoter: T7
  Tag / fusion protein: N-terminal His6-T7 tag (N terminal on insert)
  Cloning method: Gibson Cloning
  Sequencing primers: 5′ TAATACGACTCACTATAGG; 3′ CTAGTTATTGCTCAGCGG
Terms and licenses: Academic/Nonprofit Terms; Industry Terms: Not Available to Industry
Depositor comments: Nucleotide sequence is not identical to NM_013438.4, but amino acid sequence is as described in Gene/Insert: Mutation.
How to cite: pRSET-6xTR-TUBE was a gift from Yasushi Saeki (Addgene plasmid # 110313 ; http://n2t.net/addgene:110313 ; RRID:Addgene_110313)
